>Addgene plasmid #215795 | pNIC-GST-TEV-GG | addgene full sequence | sequence record 426128 | Addgene NGS Result
CGTCCGGCGTAGAGGATCGAGATCTCGATCCCGCGAAATTAATACGACTCACTATAGGGGAATTGTGAGC
GGATAACAATTCCCCTCTAGAAATAATTTTGTTTAACTTTAAGAAGGAGATATACATATGTCACCGATAT
TGGGCTATTGGAAAATTAAGGGTTTGGTGCAGCCTACCCGCTTGCTTTTGGAATACCTGGAAGAGAAGTA
TGAGGAACACTTATACGAAAGAGACGAGGGCGACAAGTGGCGAAACAAGAAGTTCGAGTTAGGCCTCGAA
TTTCCTAATCTGCCTTACTATATTGATGGTGACGTCAAACTGACACAGAGCATGGCGATTATTCGTTATA
TTGCCGATAAGCATAACATGCTTGGTGGATGCCCGAAGGAGCGCGCGGAGATATCTATGTTAGAAGGAGC
AGTGTTAGACATCCGGTACGGGGTTAGCCGTATAGCGTATAGCAAAGATTTTGAGACTCTGAAAGTGGAC
TTTCTGTCCAAGCTGCCCGAAATGCTGAAGATGTTCGAAGATCGCTTGTGCCATAAGACATACTTGAACG
GCGATCACGTAACACATCCTGACTTTATGCTCTATGACGCCCTCGACGTAGTTCTCTACATGGATCCTAT
GTGTCTTGACGCATTTCCGAAGTTAGTGTGCTTTAAGAAGCGCATTGAGGCTATCCCGCAAATAGATAAG
TACCTGAAGTCAAGCAAGTACATCGCTTGGCCTCTGCAAGGATGGCAAGCAACTTTCGGTGGCGGTGACC
ATCCCCCAAAGAGTGGAGGAGGTTCAGAGAACCTGTACTTCCAATCCATGAGAGACCGCGGATAATTCGG
GTCTCACTCGAGCACCCGTCGACAAGCTTGCGGCCGCACTCGAGCACCACCACCACCACCACTGAGATCC
GGCTGCTAACAAAGCCCGAAAGGAAGCTGAGTTGGCTGCTGCCACCGCTGAGCAATAACTAGCATAACCC
CTTGGGGCCTCTAAACGGGTCTTGAGGGGTTTTTTGCTGAAAGGAGGAACTATATCCGGATTGGCGAATG
GG
[124 nt withheld, positions 1053-1176]
C
[91 nt withheld, positions 1178-1268]
A
[49 nt withheld, positions 1270-1318]
CCTTTGACGTTGGAGTCCACGTTCTTT
[37 nt withheld, positions 1346-1382]
ACCCTATCTCGGTCTATTCTTTTGATTTATAAGGGATTTTGCCGATTTCGGCCTATTGGTTAAAAAATGA
GCTGATTTAACAAAAATTTAACGCGAATTTTAACAAAATATTAACGCTTACAATTTAGGTGGCACTTTTC
GGGGAAATGTGCGCGGAACCCCTATTTGTTTATTTTTCTAAATACATTCAAATATGTATCCGCTCATGAA
TTAATTCTTAGAAAAACTCATCGAGCATCAAATGAAACTGCAATTTATTCATATCAGGATTATCAATACC
ATATTTTTGAAAAAGCCGTTTCTGTAATGAAGGAGAAAACTCACCGAGGCAGTTCCATAGGATGGCAAGA
TCCTGGTATCGGTCTGCGATTCCGACTCGTCCAACATCAATACAACCTATTAATTTCCCCTCGTCAAAAA
TAAGGTTATCAAGTGAGAAATCACCATGAGTGACGACTGAATCCGGTGAGAATGGCAAAAGTTTATGCAT
TTCTTTCCAGACTTGTTCAACAGGCCAGCCATTACGCTCGTCATCAAAATCACTCGCATCAACCAAACCG
TTATTCATTCGTGATTGCGCCTGAGCGAGACGAAATACGCGATCGCTGTTAAAAGGACAATTACAAACAG
GAATCGAATGCAACCGGCGCAGGAACACTGCCAGCGCATCAACAATATTTTCACCTGAATCAGGATATTC
TTCTAATACCTGGAATGCTGTTTTCCCGGGGATCGCAGTGGTGAGTAACCATGCATCATCAGGAGTACGG
ATAAAATGCTTGATGGTCGGAAGAGGCATAAATTCCGTCAGCCAGTTTAGTCTGACCATCTCATCTGTAA
CATCATTGGCAACGCTACCTTTGCCATGTTTCAGAAACAACTCTGGCGCATCGGGCTTCCCATACAATCG
ATAGATTGTCGCACCTGATTGCCCGACATTATCGCGAGCCCATTTATACCCATATAAATCAGCATCCATG
TTGGAATTTAATCGCGGCCTAGAGCAAGACGTTTCCCGTTGAATATGGCTCATAACACCCCTTGTATTAC
TGTTTATGTAAGCAGACAGTTTTATTGTTCATGACCAAAATCCCTTAACGTGAGTTTTCGTTCCACTGAG
CGTCAGACCCCGTAGAAAAGATCAAAGGATCTTCTTGAGATCCTTTTTTTCTGCGCGTAATCTGCTGCTT
GCAAACAAAAAAACCACCGCTACCAGCGGTGGTTTGTTTGCCGGATCAAGAGCTACCAACTCTTTTTCCG
AAGGTAACTGGCTTCAGCAGAGCGCAGATACCAAATACTGTCCTTCTAGTGTAGCCGTAGTTAGGCCACC
ACTTCAAGAACTCTGTAGCACCGCCTACATACCTCGCTCTGCTAATCCTGTTACCAGTGGCTGCTGCCAG
TGGCGATAAGTCGTGTCTTACCGGGTTGGACTCAAGACGATAGTTACCGGATAAGGCGCAGCGGTCGGGC
TGAACGGGGGGTTCGTGCACACAGCCCAGCTTGGAGCGAACGACCTACACCGAACTGAGATACCTACAGC
GTGAGCTATGAGAAAGCGCCACGCTTCCCGAAGGGAGAAAGGCGGACAGGTATCCGGTAAGCGGCAGGGT
CGGAACAGGAGAGCGCACGAGGGAGCTTCCAGGGGGAAACGCCTGGTATCTTTATAGTCCTGTCGGGTTT
CGCCACCTCTGACTTGAGCGTCGATTTTTGTGATGCTCGTCAGGGGGGCGGAGCCTATGGAAAAACGCCA
GCAACGCGGCCTTTTTACGGTTCCTGGCCTTTTGCTGGCCTTTTGCTCACATGTTCTTTCCTGCGTTATC
CCCTGATTCTGTGGATAACCGTATTACCGCCTTTGAGTGAGCTGATACCGCTCGCCGCAGCCGAACGACC
GAGCGCAGCGAGTCAGTGAGCGAGGAAGCGGAAGAGCGCCTGATGCGGTATTTTCTCCTTACGCATCTGT
GCGGTATTTCACACCGCAATGGTGCACTCTCAGTACAATCTGCTCTGATGCCGCATAGTTAAGCCAGTAT
ACACTCCGCTATCGCTACGTGACTGGGTCATGGCTGCGCCCCGACACCCGCCAACACCCGCTGACGCGCC
CTGACGGGCTTGTCTGCTCCCGGCATCCGCTTACAGACAAGCTGTGACCGTCTCCGGGAGCTGCATGTGT
CAGAGGTTTTCACCGTCATCACCGAAACGCGCGAGGCAGCTGCGGTAAAGCTCATCAGCGTGGTCGTGAA
GCGATTCACAGATGTCTGCCTGTTCATCCGCGTCCAGCTCGTTGAGTTTCTCCAGAAGCGTTAATGTCTG
GCTTCTGATAAAGCGGGCCATGTTAAGGGCGGTTTTTTCCTGTTTGGTCACTGATGCCTCCGTGTAAGGG
GGATTTCTGTTCATGGGGGTAATGATACCGATGAAACGAGAGAGGATGCTCACGATACGGGTTACTGATG
ATGAACATGCCCGGTTACTGGAACGTTGTGAGGGTAAACAACTGGCGGTATGGATGCGGCGGGACCAGAG
AAAAATCACTCAGGGTCAATGCCAGCGCTTCGTTAATACAGATGTAGGTGTTCCACAGGGTAGCCAGCAG
CATCCTGCGATGCAGATCCGGAACATAATGGTGCAGGGCGCTGACTTCCGCGTTTCCAGACTTTACGAAA
CACGGAAACCGAAGACCATTCATGTTGTTGCTCAGGTCGCAGACGTTTTGCAGCAGCAGTCGCTTCACGT
TCGCTCGCGTATCGGTGATTCATTCTGCTAACCAGTAAGGCAACCCCGCCAGCCTAGCCGGGTCCTCAAC
GACAGGAGCACGATCATGCGCACCCGTGGGGCCGCCATGCCGGCGATAATGGCCTGCTTCTCGCCGAAAC
GTTTGGTGGCGGGACCAGTGACGAAGGCTTGAGCGAGGGCGTGCAAGATTCCGAATACCGCAAGCGACAG
GCCGATCATCGTCGCGCTCCAGCGAAAGTGGTCCTCGCCGAAAATGACCCAGAGCGCTGCCGGCACCTGT
CCTACGAGTTGCATGATAAAGAAGACAGTCATAAGTGCGGCGACGATAGTCATGCCCCGCGCCCACCGGA
AGGAGCTGACTGGGTTGAAGGCTCTCAAGGGCATCGGTCGAGATCCCGGTGCCTAATGAGTGAGCTAACT
TACATTAATTGCGTTGCGCTCACTGCCCGCTTTCCAGTCGGGAAACCTGTCGTGCCAGCTGCATTAATGA
ATCGGCCAACGCGCGGGGAGAGGCGGTTTGCGTATTGGGCGCCAGGGTGGTTTTTCTTTTCACCAGTGAG
ACGGGCAACAGCTGATTGCCCTTCACCGCCTGGCCCTGAGAGAGTTGCAGCAAGCGGTCCACGCTGGTTT
GCCCCAGCAGGCGAAAATCCTGTTTGATGGTGGTTAACGGCGGGATATAACATGAGCTGTCTTCGGTATC
GTCGTATCCCACTACCGAGATATCCGCACCAACGCGCAGCCCGGACTCGGTAATGGCGCGCATTGCGCCC
AGCGCCATCTGATCGTTGGCAACCAGCATCGCAGTGGGAACGATGCCCTCATTCAGCATTTGCATGGTTT
GTTGAAAACCGGACATGGCACTCCAGTCGCCTTCCCGTTCCGCTATCGGCTGAATTTGATTGCGAGTGAG
ATATTTATGCCAGCCAGCCAGACGCAGACGCGCCGAGACAGAACTTAATGGGCCCGCTAACAGCGCGATT
TGCTGGTGACCCAATGCGACCAGATGCTCCACGCCCAGTCGCGTACCGTCTTCATGGGAGAAAATAATAC
TGTTGATGGGTGTCTGGTCAGAGACATCAAGAAATAACGCCGGAACATTAGTGCAGGCAGCTTCCACAGC
AATGGCATCCTGGTCATCCAGCGGATAGTTAATGATCAGCCCACTGACGCGTTGCGCGAGAAGATTGTGC
ACCGCCGCTTTACAGGCTTCGACGCCGCTTCGTTCTACCATCGACACCACCACGCTGGCACCCAGTTGAT
CGGCGCGAGATTTAATCGCCGCGACAATTTGCGACGGCGCGTGCAGGGCCAGACTGGAGGTGGCAACGCC
AATCAGCAACGACTGTTTGCCCGCCAGTTGTTGTGCCACGCGGTTGGGAATGTAATTCAGCTCCGCCATC
GCCGCTTCCACTTTTTCCCGCGTTTTCGCAGAAACGTGGCTGGCCTGGTTCACCACGCGGGAAACGGTCT
GATAAGAGACACCGGCATACTCTGCGACATCGTATAACGTTACTGGTTTCACATTCACCACCCTGAATTG
ACTCTCTTCCGGGCGCTATCATGCCATACCGCGAAAGGTTTTGCGCCATTCGATGGTGTCCGGGATCTCG
ACGCTCTCCCTTATGCGACTCCTGCATTAGGAAGCAGCCCAGTAGTAGGTTGAGGCCGTTGAGCACCGCC
GCCGCAAGGAATGGTGCATGCAAGGAGATGGCGCCCAACAGTCCCCCGGCCACGGGGCCTGCCACCATAC
CCACGCCGAAACAAGCGCTCATGAGCCCGAAGTGGCGAGCCCGATCTTCCCCATCGGTGATGTCGGCGAT
ATAGGCGCCAGCAACCGCACCTGTGGCGCCGGTGATGCCGGCCACGATG
Features (pLannotate 1.2.2; 19 found; start..end, strand, type, name):
     40..58      +  promoter       T7 promoter: promoter for bacteriophage T7 RNA polymerase
     59..83      +  protein_bind   lac operator: The lac repressor binds to the lac operator to inhibit transcription in E. coli. This inhibition can be relieved by adding lactose or isopropyl-β-D-thiogalactopyranoside (IPTG). lac repressor encoded by lacI
     98..120     +  RBS            RBS: efficient ribosome binding site from bacteriophage T7 gene 10 (Olins and Rangwala, 1989)
    128..781     +  CDS            GST26_SCHJA: Experimental evidence at protein level: Swiss-Prot protein existence level 1. GST isoenzymes appear to play a central role in the parasite detoxification system. Other functions are also suspected including a role in increasing the solubility of haematin in the parasite gut. From Schistosoma japonicum (Blood fluke).
    885..902     +  CDS            9xHis (fragment): 9xHis affinity tag
    912..961     +  CDS            SET1 (fragment): solubility-enhancement tag derived from T7 phage gene 10B
    969..1016    +  terminator     T7 terminator: transcription terminator for bacteriophage T7 RNA polymerase
   1053..1481    +  rep_origin     f1 ori (sequence partly withheld): f1 bacteriophage origin of replication; arrow indicates direction of (+) strand synthesis
   1534..1591    +  promoter       AmpR promoter (fragment): bla
   1600..2415    -  CDS            KanR: aminoglycoside phosphotransferase; aph(3')-Ia; confers resistance to kanamycin in bacteria or G418 (Geneticin®) in eukaryotes
   2537..3125    +  rep_origin     ori: high-copy-number ColE1/pMB1/pBR322/pUC origin of replication
   3311..3450    -  misc_feature   bom: basis of mobility region from pBR322
   3552..3743    -  CDS            rop: Rop protein, which maintains plasmids at low copy number; rop
   3760..4140    +  CDS            YPB1_ECOLX: Protein predicted: Swiss-Prot protein existence level 4. From Escherichia coli.
   4212..4503    -  CDS            TcR (fragment): tetracycline efflux protein; tet; confers resistance to tetracycline
   4518..4539    -  protein_bind   CAP binding site: CAP binding activates transcription in the presence of cAMP. E. coli catabolite activator protein
   4552..5634    -  CDS            lacI: lac repressor; lacI; The lac repressor binds to the lac operator to inhibit transcription in E. coli. This inhibition can be relieved by adding lactose or isopropyl-β-D-thiogalactopyranoside (IPTG).
   5635..5712    -  promoter       lacI promoter: lacI
   5720..18      -  CDS            TcR (fragment) (across the origin): tetracycline efflux protein; tet; confers resistance to tetracycline
