[The description below was written by a language model from this plasmid's Addgene catalogue record and pLannotate feature annotations shown in this document.]
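Description:
pNIC-GST-TEV-GG is an empty bacterial expression backbone of about 6 kb, derived from pNIC28a, a pET-style vector. It is intended for cloning a target gene so that its product carries an N-terminal glutathione S-transferase tag that can be removed with TEV protease. The "GG" in the name and the associated publication indicate that inserts are introduced by Golden Gate assembly, although the feature table annotates neither the type IIS cloning sites nor the TEV recognition sequence. Both presumably lie in the unannotated stretch just downstream of the GST coding sequence.

Expression is driven by a T7 promoter with an adjacent lac operator, followed by the strong T7 gene 10 ribosome binding site and the Schistosoma japonicum GST open reading frame. Transcription ends at a T7 terminator. A plasmid-borne lacI gene with its own promoter supplies lac repressor, so the cassette stays off until induction with IPTG in an E. coli host that provides T7 RNA polymerase. Between the cloning region and the terminator the annotation picks up a short polyhistidine fragment and a fragment resembling a T7 gene 10B solubility tag. The record does not say whether these are read in frame with an inserted gene, and they may simply be backbone remnants.

The plasmid is selected with kanamycin through an aph(3')-Ia gene. It replicates from a ColE1/pMB1-type origin accompanied by rop and the bom region, consistent with the low copy number listed. An f1 origin is also present, and the tetracycline resistance fragments are non-functional pBR322 leftovers. The vector is used for recombinant production and GST-affinity purification of proteins in E. coli.
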