Addgene plasmid #215795: pNIC-GST-TEV-GG
Purpose: (Empty Backbone) Cloning of target gene with N terminal GST tag and TEV cleavage
Depositing lab: ASAP Discovery & Frank von Delft. Depositing organization: University of Oxford. Publication: A selection of Golden Gate vectors to simplify recombinant protein production in Escherichia coli. Fairhead M, Koekemoer L, Williams E, von Delft F. bioRxiv 2024.02.13.579886 10.1101/2024.02.13.579886.
Backbone
  Vector backbone: pNIC28a
  Backbone manufacturer: Novagen
  Vector type: Bacterial Expression
Growth in bacteria
  Bacterial resistance: Kanamycin, 50 μg/mL
  Growth temperature: 37°C
  Growth strain: DH5alpha
  Copy number: Low Copy
Gene/Insert
  Gene/Insert name: None
Depositor comments: Please visit https://doi.org/10.1101/2024.02.13.579886 for bioRxiv preprint.
How to cite: pNIC-GST-TEV-GG was a gift from ASAP Discovery & Frank von Delft (Addgene plasmid # 215795 ; http://n2t.net/addgene:215795 ; RRID:Addgene_215795)
